>Addgene plasmid #222503 | TRE3GV-SpdCas9-Dnmt3A/3L-V1 | addgene full sequence | sequence record 441222 | Addgene NGS Result
GCCAGCAAAAGGCCAGGAACCGTAAAAAGGCCGCGTTGCTGGCGTTTTTCCATAGGCTCCGCCCCCCTGA
CGAGCATCACAAAAATCGACGCTCAAGTCAGAGGTGGCGAAACCCGACAGGACTATAAAGATACCAGGCG
TTTCCCCCTGGAAGCTCCCTCGTGCGCTCTCCTGTTCCGACCCTGCCGCTTACCGGATACCTGTCCGCCT
TTCTCCCTTCGGGAAGCGTGGCGCTTTCTCATAGCTCACGCTGTAGGTATCTCAGTTCGGTGTAGGTCGT
TCGCTCCAAGCTGGGCTGTGTGCACGAACCCCCCGTTCAGCCCGACCGCTGCGCCTTATCCGGTAACTAT
CGTCTTGAGTCCAACCCGGTAAGACACGACTTATCGCCACTGGCAGCAGCCACTGGTAACAGGATTAGCA
GAGCGAGGTATGTAGGCGGTGCTACAGAGTTCTTGAAGTGGTGGCCTAACTACGGCTACACTAGAAGAAC
AGTATTTGGTATCTGCGCTCTGCTGAAGCCAGTTACCTTCGGAAAAAGAGTTGGTAGCTCTTGATCCGGC
AAACAAACCACCGCTGGTAGCGGTGGTTTTTTTGTTTGCAAGCAGCAGATTACGCGCAGAAAAAAAGGAT
CTCAAGAAGATCCTTTGATCTTTTCTACGGGGTCTGACGCTCAGTGGAACGAAAACTCACGTTAAGGGAT
TTTGGTCATGAGATTATCAAAAAGGATCTTCACCTAGATCCTTTTAAATTAAAAATGAAGTTTTAAATCA
ATCTAAAGTATATATGAGTAAACTTGGTCTGACAGTTACCAATGCTTAATCAGTGAGGCACCTATCTCAG
CGATCTGTCTATTTCGTTCATCCATAGTTGCCTGACTCCCCGTCGTGTAGATAACTACGATACGGGAGGG
CTTACCATCTGGCCCCAGTGCTGCAATGATACCGCGAGACCCACGCTCACCGGCTCCAGATTTATCAGCA
ATAAACCAGCCAGCCGGAAGGGCCGAGCGCAGAAGTGGTCCTGCAACTTTATCCGCCTCCATCCAGTCTA
TTAATTGTTGCCGGGAAGCTAGAGTAAGTAGTTCGCCAGTTAATAGTTTGCGCAACGTTGTTGCCATTGC
TACAGGCATCGTGGTGTCACGCTCGTCGTTTGGTATGGCTTCATTCAGCTCCGGTTCCCAACGATCAAGG
CGAGTTACATGATCCCCCATGTTGTGCAAAAAAGCGGTTAGCTCCTTCGGTCCTCCGATCGTTGTCAGAA
GTAAGTTGGCCGCAGTGTTATCACTCATGGTTATGGCAGCACTGCATAATTCTCTTACTGTCATGCCATC
CGTAAGATGCTTTTCTGTGACTGGTGAGTACTCAACCAAGTCATTCTGAGAATAGTGTATGCGGCGACCG
AGTTGCTCTTGCCCGGCGTCAATACGGGATAATACCGCGCCACATAGCAGAACTTTAAAAGTGCTCATCA
TTGGAAAACGTTCTTCGGGGCGAAAACTCTCAAGGATCTTACCGCTGTTGAGATCCAGTTCGATGTAACC
CACTCGTGCACCCAACTGATCTTCAGCATCTTTTACTTTCACCAGCGTTTCTGGGTGAGCAAAAACAGGA
AGGCAAAATGCCGCAAAAAAGGGAATAAGGGCGACACGGAAATGTTGAATACTCATACTCTTCCTTTTTC
AATATTATTGAAGCATTTATCAGGGTTATTGTCTCATGAGCGGATACATATTTGAATGTATTTAGAAAAA
TAAACAAATAGGGGTTCCGCGCACATTTCCCCGAAAAGTGCCACCTGACGTCGACGGATCGGGAGATCTC
CCGATCCCCTATGGTGCACTCTCAGTACAATCTGCTCTGATGCCGCATAGTTAAGCCAGTATCTGCTCCC
TGCTTGTGTGTTGGAGGTCGCTGAGTAGTGCGCGAGCAAAATTTAAGCTACAACAAGGCAAGGCTTGACC
GACAATTGCATGAAGAATCTGCTTAGGGTTAGGCGTTTTGCGCTGCTTCGCGATGTACGGGCCAGATATA
CGCGTTGACATTGATTATTGACTAGTTATTAATAGTAATCAATTACGGGGTCATTAGTTCATAGCCCATA
TATGGAGTTCCGCGTTACATAACTTACGGTAAATGGCCCGCCTGGCTGACCGCCCAACGACCCCCGCCCA
TTGACGTCAATAATGACGTATGTTCCCATAGTAACGCCAATAGGGACTTTCCATTGACGTCAATGGGTGG
AGTATTTACGGTAAACTGCCCACTTGGCAGTACATCAAGTGTATCATATGCCAAGTACGCCCCCTATTGA
CGTCAATGACGGTAAATGGCCCGCCTGGCATTATGCCCAGTACATGACCTTATGGGACTTTCCTACTTGG
CAGTACATCTACGTATTAGTCATCGCTATTACCATGGTGATGCGGTTTTGGCAGTACATCAATGGGCGTG
GATAGCGGTTTGACTCACGGGGATTTCCAAGTCTCCACCCCATTGACGTCAATGGGAGTTTGTTTTGGCA
CCAAAATCAACGGGACTTTCCAAAATGTCGTAACAACTCCGCCCCATTGACGCAAATGGGCGGTAGGCGT
GTACGGTGGGAGGTCTATATAAGCAGCGCGTTTTGCCTGTACTGGGTCTCTCTGGTTAGACCAGATCTGA
GCCTGGGAGCTCTCTGGCTAACTAGGGAACCCACTGCTTAAGCCTCAATAAAGCTTGCCTTGAGTGCTTC
AAGTAGTGTGTGCCCGTCTGTTGTGTGACTCTGGTAACTAGAGATCCCTCAGACCCTTTTAGTCAGTGTG
GAAAATCTCTAGCAGTGGCGCCCGAACAGGGACTTGAAAGCGAAAGGGAAACCAGAGGAGCTCTCTCGAC
GCAGGACTCGGCTTGCTGAAGCGCGCACGGCAAGAGGCGAGGGGCGGCGACTGGTGAGTACGCCAAAAAT
TTTGACTAGCGGAGGCTAGAAGGAGAGAGATGGGTGCGAGAGCGTCAGTATTAAGCGGGGGAGAATTAGA
TCGCGATGGGAAAAAATTCGGTTAAGGCCAGGGGGAAAGAAAAAATATAAATTAAAACATATAGTATGGG
CAAGCAGGGAGCTAGAACGATTCGCAGTTAATCCTGGCCTGTTAGAAACATCAGAAGGCTGTAGACAAAT
ACTGGGACAGCTACAACCATCCCTTCAGACAGGATCAGAAGAACTTAGATCATTATATAATACAGTAGCA
ACCCTCTATTGTGTGCATCAAAGGATAGAGATAAAAGACACCAAGGAAGCTTTAGACAAGATAGAGGAAG
AGCAAAACAAAAGTAAGACCACCGCACAGCAAGCGGCCGCTGATCTTCAGACCTGGAGGAGGAGATATGA
GGGACAATTGGAGAAGTGAATTATATAAATATAAAGTAGTAAAAATTGAACCATTAGGAGTAGCACCCAC
CAAGGCAAAGAGAAGAGTGGTGCAGAGAGAAAAAAGAGCAGTGGGAATAGGAGCTTTGTTCCTTGGGTTC
TTGGGAGCAGCAGGAAGCACTATGGGCGCAGCGTCAATGACGCTGACGGTACAGGCCAGACAATTATTGT
CTGGTATAGTGCAGCAGCAGAACAATTTGCTGAGGGCTATTGAGGCGCAACAGCATCTGTTGCAACTCAC
AGTCTGGGGCATCAAGCAGCTCCAGGCAAGAATCCTGGCTGTGGAAAGATACCTAAAGGATCAACAGCTC
CTGGGGATTTGGGGTTGCTCTGGAAAACTCATTTGCACCACTGCTGTGCCTTGGAATGCTAGTTGGAGTA
ATAAATCTCTGGAACAGATTTGGAATCACACGACCTGGATGGAGTGGGACAGAGAAATTAACAATTACAC
AAGCTTAATACACTCCTTAATTGAAGAATCGCAAAACCAGCAAGAAAAGAATGAACAAGAATTATTGGAA
TTAGATAAATGGGCAAGTTTGTGGAATTGGTTTAACATAACAAATTGGCTGTGGTATATAAAATTATTCA
TAATGATAGTAGGAGGCTTGGTAGGTTTAAGAATAGTTTTTGCTGTACTTTCTATAGTGAATAGAGTTAG
GCAGGGATATTCACCATTATCGTTTCAGACCCACCTCCCAACCCCGAGGGGACCCGACAGGCCCGAAGGA
ATAGAAGAAGAAGGTGGAGAGAGAGACAGAGACAGATCCATTCGATTAGTGAACGGATCGGCACTGCGTG
CGCCAATTCTGCAGACAAATGGCAGTATTCATCCACAATTTTAAAAGAAAAGGGGGGATTGGGGGGTACA
GTGCAGGGGAAAGAATAGTAGACATAATAGCAACAGACATACAAACTAAAGAATTACAAAAACAAATTAC
AAAAATTCAAAATTTTCGGGTTTATTACAGGGACAGCAGAGATCCAGTTTGGTTAATTAAGGTACCGCTA
GCATCGATATTAAGGCTTATGCGATGAGGCCCTTTCGTCTTCACTCGAGTTTACTCCCTATCAGTGATAG
AGAACGTATGAAGAGTTTACTCCCTATCAGTGATAGAGAACGTATGCAGACTTTACTCCCTATCAGTGAT
AGAGAACGTATAAGGAGTTTACTCCCTATCAGTGATAGAGAACGTATGACCAGTTTACTCCCTATCAGTG
ATAGAGAACGTATCTACAGTTTACTCCCTATCAGTGATAGAGAACGTATATCCAGTTTACTCCCTATCAG
TGATAGAGAACGTATGTCGAGGTAGGCGTGTACGGTGGGCGCCTATAAAAGCAGAGCTCGTTTAGTGAAC
CGTCAGATCGCCTGGAGCAATTCCACAACACTTTTGTCTTATACTTTGGAGAATTGCTAGCGCCACCATG
GACAAGAAGTACAGCATCGGCCTGGCCATCGGCACCAACTCTGTGGGCTGGGCCGTGATCACCGACGAGT
ACAAGGTGCCCAGCAAGAAATTCAAGGTGCTGGGCAACACCGACCGGCACAGCATCAAGAAGAACCTGAT
CGGAGCCCTGCTGTTCGACAGCGGCGAAACAGCCGAGGCCACCCGGCTGAAGAGAACCGCCAGAAGAAGA
TACACCAGACGGAAGAACCGGATCTGCTATCTGCAAGAGATCTTCAGCAACGAGATGGCCAAGGTGGACG
ACAGCTTCTTCCACAGACTGGAAGAGTCCTTCCTGGTGGAAGAGGATAAGAAGCACGAGCGGCACCCCAT
CTTCGGCAACATCGTGGACGAGGTGGCCTACCACGAGAAGTACCCCACCATCTACCACCTGAGAAAGAAA
CTGGTGGACAGCACCGACAAGGCCGACCTGCGGCTGATCTATCTGGCCCTGGCCCACATGATCAAGTTCC
GGGGCCACTTCCTGATCGAGGGCGACCTGAACCCCGACAACAGCGACGTGGACAAGCTGTTCATCCAGCT
GGTGCAGACCTACAACCAGCTGTTCGAGGAAAACCCCATCAACGCCAGCGGCGTGGACGCCAAGGCCATC
CTGTCTGCCAGACTGAGCAAGAGCAGACGGCTGGAAAATCTGATCGCCCAGCTGCCCGGCGAGAAGAAGA
ATGGCCTGTTCGGAAACCTGATTGCCCTGAGCCTGGGCCTGACCCCCAACTTCAAGAGCAACTTCGACCT
GGCCGAGGATGCCAAACTGCAGCTGAGCAAGGACACCTACGACGACGACCTGGACAACCTGCTGGCCCAG
ATCGGCGACCAGTACGCCGACCTGTTTCTGGCCGCCAAGAACCTGTCCGACGCCATCCTGCTGAGCGACA
TCCTGAGAGTGAACACCGAGATCACCAAGGCCCCCCTGAGCGCCTCTATGATCAAGAGATACGACGAGCA
CCACCAGGACCTGACCCTGCTGAAAGCTCTCGTGCGGCAGCAGCTGCCTGAGAAGTACAAAGAGATTTTC
TTCGACCAGAGCAAGAACGGCTACGCCGGCTACATTGACGGCGGAGCCAGCCAGGAAGAGTTCTACAAGT
TCATCAAGCCCATCCTGGAAAAGATGGACGGCACCGAGGAACTGCTCGTGAAGCTGAACAGAGAGGACCT
GCTGCGGAAGCAGCGGACCTTCGACAACGGCAGCATCCCCCACCAGATCCACCTGGGAGAGCTGCACGCC
ATTCTGCGGCGGCAGGAAGATTTTTACCCATTCCTGAAGGACAACCGGGAAAAGATCGAGAAGATCCTGA
CCTTCCGCATCCCCTACTACGTGGGCCCTCTGGCCAGGGGAAACAGCAGATTCGCCTGGATGACCAGAAA
GAGCGAGGAAACCATCACCCCCTGGAACTTCGAGGAAGTGGTGGACAAGGGCGCTTCCGCCCAGAGCTTC
ATCGAGCGGATGACCAACTTCGATAAGAACCTGCCCAACGAGAAGGTGCTGCCCAAGCACAGCCTGCTGT
ACGAGTACTTCACCGTGTATAACGAGCTGACCAAAGTGAAATACGTGACCGAGGGAATGAGAAAGCCCGC
CTTCCTGAGCGGCGAGCAGAAAAAGGCCATCGTGGACCTGCTGTTCAAGACCAACCGGAAAGTGACCGTG
AAGCAGCTGAAAGAGGACTACTTCAAGAAAATCGAGTGCTTCGACTCCGTGGAAATCTCCGGCGTGGAAG
ATCGGTTCAACGCCTCCCTGGGCACATACCACGATCTGCTGAAAATTATCAAGGACAAGGACTTCCTGGA
CAATGAGGAAAACGAGGACATTCTGGAAGATATCGTGCTGACCCTGACACTGTTTGAGGACAGAGAGATG
ATCGAGGAACGGCTGAAAACCTATGCCCACCTGTTCGACGACAAAGTGATGAAGCAGCTGAAGCGGCGGA
GATACACCGGCTGGGGCAGGCTGAGCCGGAAGCTGATCAACGGCATCCGGGACAAGCAGTCCGGCAAGAC
AATCCTGGATTTCCTGAAGTCCGACGGCTTCGCCAACAGAAACTTCATGCAGCTGATCCACGACGACAGC
CTGACCTTTAAAGAGGACATCCAGAAAGCCCAGGTGTCCGGCCAGGGCGATAGCCTGCACGAGCACATTG
CCAATCTGGCCGGCAGCCCCGCCATTAAGAAGGGCATCCTGCAGACAGTGAAGGTGGTGGACGAGCTCGT
GAAAGTGATGGGCCGGCACAAGCCCGAGAACATCGTGATCGAAATGGCCAGAGAGAACCAGACCACCCAG
AAGGGACAGAAGAACAGCCGCGAGAGAATGAAGCGGATCGAAGAGGGCATCAAAGAGCTGGGCAGCCAGA
TCCTGAAAGAACACCCCGTGGAAAACACCCAGCTGCAGAACGAGAAGCTGTACCTGTACTACCTGCAGAA
TGGGCGGGATATGTACGTGGACCAGGAACTGGACATCAACCGGCTGTCCGACTACGATGTGGACGCCATC
GTGCCTCAGAGCTTTCTGAAGGACGACTCCATCGACAACAAGGTGCTGACCAGAAGCGACAAGAACCGGG
GCAAGAGCGACAACGTGCCCTCCGAAGAGGTCGTGAAGAAGATGAAGAACTACTGGCGGCAGCTGCTGAA
CGCCAAGCTGATTACCCAGAGAAAGTTCGACAATCTGACCAAGGCCGAGAGAGGCGGCCTGAGCGAACTG
GATAAGGCCGGCTTCATCAAGAGACAGCTGGTGGAAACCCGGCAGATCACAAAGCACGTGGCACAGATCC
TGGACTCCCGGATGAACACTAAGTACGACGAGAATGACAAGCTGATCCGGGAAGTGAAAGTGATCACCCT
GAAGTCCAAGCTGGTGTCCGATTTCCGGAAGGATTTCCAGTTTTACAAAGTGCGCGAGATCAACAACTAC
CACCACGCCCACGACGCCTACCTGAACGCCGTCGTGGGAACCGCCCTGATCAAAAAGTACCCTAAGCTGG
AAAGCGAGTTCGTGTACGGCGACTACAAGGTGTACGACGTGCGGAAGATGATCGCCAAGAGCGAGCAGGA
AATCGGCAAGGCTACCGCCAAGTACTTCTTCTACAGCAACATCATGAACTTTTTCAAGACCGAGATTACC
CTGGCCAACGGCGAGATCCGGAAGCGGCCTCTGATCGAGACAAACGGCGAAACCGGGGAGATCGTGTGGG
ATAAGGGCCGGGATTTTGCCACCGTGCGGAAAGTGCTGAGCATGCCCCAAGTGAATATCGTGAAAAAGAC
CGAGGTGCAGACAGGCGGCTTCAGCAAAGAGTCTATCCTGCCCAAGAGGAACAGCGATAAGCTGATCGCC
AGAAAGAAGGACTGGGACCCTAAGAAGTACGGCGGCTTCGACAGCCCCACCGTGGCCTATTCTGTGCTGG
TGGTGGCCAAAGTGGAAAAGGGCAAGTCCAAGAAACTGAAGAGTGTGAAAGAGCTGCTGGGGATCACCAT
CATGGAAAGAAGCAGCTTCGAGAAGAATCCCATCGACTTTCTGGAAGCCAAGGGCTACAAAGAAGTGAAA
AAGGACCTGATCATCAAGCTGCCTAAGTACTCCCTGTTCGAGCTGGAAAACGGCCGGAAGAGAATGCTGG
CCTCTGCCGGCGAACTGCAGAAGGGAAACGAACTGGCCCTGCCCTCCAAATATGTGAACTTCCTGTACCT
GGCCAGCCACTATGAGAAGCTGAAGGGCTCCCCCGAGGATAATGAGCAGAAACAGCTGTTTGTGGAACAG
CACAAGCACTACCTGGACGAGATCATCGAGCAGATCAGCGAGTTCTCCAAGAGAGTGATCCTGGCCGACG
CTAATCTGGACAAAGTGCTGTCCGCCTACAACAAGCACCGGGATAAGCCCATCAGAGAGCAGGCCGAGAA
TATCATCCACCTGTTTACCCTGACCAATCTGGGAGCCCCTGCCGCCTTCAAGTACTTTGACACCACCATC
GACCGGAAGAGGTACACCAGCACCAAAGAGGTGCTGGACGCCACCCTGATCCACCAGAGCATCACCGGCC
TGTACGAGACACGGATCGACCTGTCTCAGCTGGGAGGCGACAAGCGACCTGCCGCCACAAAGAAGGCTGG
ACAGGCTAAGAAGAAGAAAGGAAGCATGAACCATGACCAGGAATTTGACCCCCCAAAGGTTTACCCACCT
GTGCCAGCTGAGAAGAGGAAGCCCATCCGCGTGCTGTCTCTCTTTGATGGGATTGCTACAGGGCTCCTGG
TGCTGAAGGACCTGGGCATCCAAGTGGACCGCTACATTGCCTCCGAGGTGTGTGAGGACTCCATCACGGT
GGGCATGGTGCGGCACCAGGGAAAGATCATGTACGTCGGGGACGTCCGCAGCGTCACACAGAAGCATATC
CAGGAGTGGGGCCCATTCGACCTGGTGATTGGAGGCAGTCCCTGCAATGACCTCTCCATTGTCAACCCTG
CCCGCAAGGGACTTTATGAGGGTACTGGCCGCCTCTTCTTTGAGTTCTACCGCCTCCTGCATGATGCGCG
GCCCAAGGAGGGAGATGATCGCCCCTTCTTCTGGCTCTTTGAGAATGTGGTGGCCATGGGCGTTAGTGAC
AAGAGGGACATCTCGCGATTTCTTGAGTCTAACCCCGTGATGATTGACGCCAAAGAAGTGTCTGCTGCAC
ACAGGGCCCGTTACTTCTGGGGTAACCTTCCTGGCATGAACAGGCCTTTGGCATCCACTGTGAATGATAA
GCTGGAGCTGCAAGAGTGTCTGGAGCACGGCAGAATAGCCAAGTTCAGCAAAGTGAGGACCATTACCACC
AGGTCAAACTCTATAAAGCAGGGCAAAGACCAGCATTTCCCCGTCTTCATGAACGAGAAGGAGGACATCC
TGTGGTGCACTGAAATGGAAAGGGTGTTTGGCTTCCCCGTCCACTACACAGACGTCTCCAACATGAGCCG
CTTGGCGAGGCAGGAACTGCTGGGCCGATCGTGGAGCGTGCCGGTCATCCGCCACCTCTTCGCTCCGCTG
AAGGAATATTTTGCTTGTGTGTCTAGCGGCAATAGTAACGCTAACAGCCGCGGGCCGAGCTTCAGCAGCG
GCCTGGTGCCGTTAAGCTTGCGCGGCAGCCATATGGGCCCTATGGAGATATACAAGACAGTGTCTGCATG
GAAGAGACAGCCAGTGCGGGTACTGAGCCTTTTTAGAAATATTGATAAAGTACTAAAGAGTTTGGGCTTT
TTAGAAAGCGGTTCTGGTTCTGGGGGAGGAACGCTGAAGTACGTGGAAGATGTCACAAATGTCGTGAGGA
GAGACGTGGAGAAATGGGGCCCCTTTGACCTGGTGTACGGCTCGACGCAGCCCCTAGGCAGCTCCTGTGA
TCGCTGTCCCGGCTGGTACATGTTCCAGTTCCACCGGATCCTGCAGTATGCGCTGCCTCGCCAGGAGAGT
CAGCGGCCCTTCTTCTGGATATTCATGGACAATCTGCTGCTGACTGAGGATGACCAAGAGACAACTACCC
GCTTCCTTCAGACAGAGGCTGTGACCCTCCAGGATGTCCGTGGCAGGGACTACCAGAATGCTATGCGGGT
GTGGAGCAACATTCCAGGGCTGAAGAGCAAGCATGCGCCCCTGACCCCAAAGGAAGAAGAGTATCTGCAA
GCCCAAGTCAGAAGCAGGAGCAAGCTGGACGCCCCGAAAGTTGACCTCCTGGTGAAGAACTGCCTTCTCC
CGCTGAGAGAGTACTTCAAGTATTTTTCTCAAAACTCACTTCCTCTTGGAAGCGCTGATTACAAAGACGA
TGACGATAAGGGATCTTGATCATCTCAACACTGACTTGAGGATCCATAACTTCGTATAGCATACATTATA
CGAAGTTATGGGGTTGGGGTTGCGCCTTTTCCAAGGCAGCCCTGGGTTTGCGCAGGGACGCGGCTGCTCT
GGGCGTGGTTCCGGGAAACGCAGCGGCGCCGACCCTGGGTCTCGCACATTCTTCACGTCCGTTCGCAGCG
TCACCCGGATCTTCGCCGCTACCCTTGTGGGCCCCCCGGCGACGCTTCCTGCTCCGCCCCTAAGTCGGGA
AGGTTCCTTGCGGTTCGCGGCGTGCCGGACGTGACAAACGGAAGCCGCACGTCTCACTAGTACCCTCGCA
GACGGACAGCGCCAGGGAGCAATGGCAGCGCGCCGACCGCGATGGGCTGTGGCCAATAGCGGCTGCTCAG
CAGGGCGCGCCGAGAGCAGCGGCCGGGAAGGGGCGGTGCGGGAGGCGGGGTGTGGGGCGGTAGTGTGGGC
CCTGTTCCTGCCCGCGCGGTGTTCCGCATTCTGCAAGCCTCCGGAGCGCACGTCGGCAGTCGGCTCCCTC
GTTGACCGAATCACCGACCTCTCTCCCCAGCAAGCCACCATGGTTAGCAAGGGCGAGGAGGATAACATGG
CCATCATCAAGGAGTTCATGCGCTTCAAGGTGCACATGGAGGGCTCCGTGAACGGCCACGAGTTCGAGAT
CGAGGGCGAGGGCGAGGGCCGCCCCTACGAGGGCACCCAGACCGCCAAGCTGAAGGTGACCAAGGGTGGC
CCCCTGCCCTTCGCCTGGGACATCCTGTCCCCTCAGTTCATGTACGGCTCCAAGGCCTACGTGAAGCACC
CCGCCGACATCCCCGACTACTTGAAGCTGTCCTTCCCCGAGGGCTTCAAGTGGGAGCGCGTGATGAACTT
CGAGGACGGCGGCGTGGTGACCGTGACCCAGGACTCCTCCCTGCAGGACGGCGAGTTCATCTACAAGGTG
AAGCTGCGCGGCACCAACTTCCCCTCCGACGGCCCCGTAATGCAGAAGAAGACCATGGGCTGGGAGGCCT
CCTCCGAGCGGATGTACCCCGAGGACGGCGCCCTGAAGGGCGAGATCAAGCAGAGGCTGAAGCTGAAGGA
CGGCGGCCACTACGACGCTGAGGTCAAGACCACCTACAAGGCCAAGAAGCCCGTGCAGCTGCCCGGCGCC
TACAACGTCAACATCAAGTTGGACATCACCTCCCACAACGAGGACTACACCATCGTGGAACAGTACGAAC
GCGCCGAGGGCCGCCACTCCACCGGCGGCATGGACGAGCTGTACAAGTAGGAATTCACTCGAGGACAATC
AACCTCTGGATTACAAAATTTGTGAAAGATTGACTGGTATTCTTAACTATGTTGCTCCTTTTACGCTATG
TGGATACGCTGCTTTAATGCCTTTGTATCATGCTATTGCTTCCCGTATGGCTTTCATTTTCTCCTCCTTG
TATAAATCCTGGTTGCTGTCTCTTTATGAGGAGTTGTGGCCCGTTGTCAGGCAACGTGGCGTGGTGTGCA
CTGTGTTTGCTGACGCAACCCCCACTGGTTGGGGCATTGCCACCACCTGTCAGCTCCTTTCCGGGACTTT
CGCTTTCCCCCTCCCTATTGCCACGGCGGAACTCATCGCCGCCTGCCTTGCCCGCTGCTGGACAGGGGCT
CGGCTGTTGGGCACTGACAATTCCGTGGTGTTGTCGGGGAAATCATCGTCCTTTCCTTGGCTGCTCGCCT
GTGTTGCCACCTGGATTCTGCGCGGGACGTCCTTCTGCTACGTCCCTTCGGCCCTCAATCCAGCGGACCT
TCCTTCCCGCGGCCTGCTGCCGGCTCTGCGGCCTCTTCCGCGTCTTCGCCTTCGCCCTCAGACGAGTCGG
ATCTCCCTTTGGGCCGCCTCCCCGCGTCGACTTTAAGACCAATGACTTACAAGGCAGCTGTAGATCTTAG
CCACTTTTTAAAAGAAAAGGGGGGACTGGAAGGGCTAATTCACTCCCAACGAAGACAAGATCTGCTTTTT
GCTTGTACTGGGTCTCTCTGGTTAGACCAGATCTGAGCCTGGGAGCTCTCTGGCTAACTAGGGAACCCAC
TGCTTAAGCCTCAATAAAGCTTGCCTTGAGTGCTTCAAGTAGTGTGTGCCCGTCTGTTGTGTGACTCTGG
TAACTAGAGATCCCTCAGACCCTTTTAGTCAGTGTGGAAAATCTCTAGCAGGGCCCGTTTAAACCCGCTG
ATCAGCCTCGACTGTGCCTTCTAGTTGCCAGCCATCTGTTGTTTGCCCCTCCCCCGTGCCTTCCTTGACC
CTGGAAGGTGCCACTCCCACTGTCCTTTCCTAATAAAATGAGGAAATTGCATCGCATTGTCTGAGTAGGT
GTCATTCTATTCTGGGGGGTGGGGTGGGGCAGGACAGCAAGGGGGAGGATTGGGAAGACAATAGCAGGCA
TGCTGGGGATGCGGTGGGCTCTATGGCTTCTGAGGCGGAAAGAACCAGCTGGGGCTCTAGGGGGTATCCC
C
[124 nt withheld, positions 13162-13285]
C
[91 nt withheld, positions 13287-13377]
A
[49 nt withheld, positions 13379-13427]
CCTTTGACGTTGGAGTCCACGTTCTTT
[37 nt withheld, positions 13455-13491]
ACCCTATCTCGGTCTATTCTTTTGATTTATAAGGGATTTTGCCGATTTCGGCCTATTGGTTAAAAAATGA
GCTGATTTAACAAAAATTTAACGCGAATTAATTCTGTGGAATGTGTGTCAGTTAGGGTGTGGAAAGTCCC
CAGGCTCCCCAGCAGGCAGAAGTATGCAAAGCATGCATCTCAATTAGTCAGCAACCAGGTGTGGAAAGTC
CCCAGGCTCCCCAGCAGGCAGAAGTATGCAAAGCATGCATCTCAATTAGTCAGCAACCATAGTCCCGCCC
CTAACTCCGCCCATCCCGCCCCTAACTCCGCCCAGTTCCGCCCATTCTCCGCCCCATGGCTGACTAATTT
TTTTTATTTATGCAGAGGCCGAGGCCGCCTCTGCCTCTGAGCTATTCCAGAAGTAGTGAGGAGGCTTTTT
TGGAGGCCTAGGCTTTTGCAAAAAGCTCCCGGGAGCTTGTATATCCATTTTCGGATCTGATCAGCACGTG
TTGACAATTAATCATCGGCATAGTATATCGGCATAGTATAATACGACAAGGTGAGGAACTAAACCATGGC
CAAGTTGACCAGTGCCGTTCCGGTGCTCACCGCGCGCGACGTCGCCGGAGCGGTCGAGTTCTGGACCGAC
CGGCTCGGGTTCTCCCGGGACTTCGTGGAGGACGACTTCGCCGGTGTGGTCCGGGACGACGTGACCCTGT
TCATCAGCGCGGTCCAGGACCAGGTGGTGCCGGACAACACCCTGGCCTGGGTGTGGGTGCGCGGCCTGGA
CGAGCTGTACGCCGAGTGGTCGGAGGTCGTGTCCACGAACTTCCGGGACGCCTCCGGGCCGGCCATGACC
GAGATCGGCGAGCAGCCGTGGGGGCGGGAGTTCGCCCTGCGCGACCCGGCCGGCAACTGCGTGCACTTCG
TGGCCGAGGAGCAGGACTGACACGTGCTACGAGATTTCGATTCCACCGCCGCCTTCTATGAAAGGTTGGG
CTTCGGAATCGTTTTCCGGGACGCCGGCTGGATGATCCTCCAGCGCGGGGATCTCATGCTGGAGTTCTTC
GCCCACCCCAACTTGTTTATTGCAGCTTATAATGGTTACAAATAAAGCAATAGCATCACAAATTTCACAA
ATAAAGCATTTTTTTCACTGCATTCTAGTTGTGGTTTGTCCAAACTCATCAATGTATCTTATCATGTCTG
TATACCGTCGACCTCTAGCTAGAGCTTGGCGTAATCATGGTCATAGCTGTTTCCTGTGTGAAATTGTTAT
CCGCTCACAATTCCACACAACATACGAGCCGGAAGCATAAAGTGTAAAGCCTGGGGTGCCTAATGAGTGA
GCTAACTCACATTAATTGCGTTGCGCTCACTGCCCGCTTTCCAGTCGGGAAACCTGTCGTGCCAGCTGCA
TTAATGAATCGGCCAACGCGCGGGGAGAGGCGGTTTGCGTATTGGGCGCTCTTCCGCTTCCTCGCTCACT
GACTCGCTGCGCTCGGTCGTTCGGCTGCGGCGAGCGGTATCAGCTCACTCAAAGGCGGTAATACGGTTAT
CCACAGAATCAGGGGATAACGCAGGAAAGAACATGTGAGCAAAAG
Features (pLannotate 1.2.2; 36 found; start..end, strand, type, name):
     47..635     -  rep_origin     ori: high-copy-number ColE1/pMB1/pBR322/pUC origin of replication
    806..1666    -  CDS            AmpR: β-lactamase; bla; confers resistance to ampicillin, carbenicillin, and related antibiotics
   1667..1771    -  promoter       AmpR promoter: bla
   1830..1882    -  misc_feature   bom (fragment): basis of mobility region from pBR322
   2037..2416    +  enhancer       CMV enhancer: human cytomegalovirus immediate early enhancer
   2417..2616    +  promoter       CMV promoter: human cytomegalovirus (CMV) immediate early promoter
   2634..2814    +  LTR            5' LTR (truncated): truncated 5' long terminal repeat (LTR) from HIV-1
   2861..2986    +  misc_feature   HIV-1 Ψ: packaging signal of human immunodeficiency virus type 1
   2970..3333    +  CDS            HIV-1 gag (fragment): gag protein from human immunodeficiency virus 1; gag
   3479..3712    +  misc_feature   RRE: The Rev response element (RRE) of HIV-1 allows for Rev-dependent mRNA export from the nucleus to the cytoplasm.
   4089..4189    +  CDS            Rev (fragment): human immunodeficiency virus 1 (HIV-1) Rev protein; rev; enhances nuclear export of unspliced and incompletely spliced viral mRNAs
   4239..4356    +  misc_feature   cPPT/CTS: central polypurine tract and central termination sequence of HIV-1
   4457..4806    +  promoter       TRE3GV promoter: 3rd-generation Tet-responsive promoter that can be activated by binding of Tet-On® 3G, optimized for retroviral and lentiviral vectors
   4831..6432    +  CDS            dCas9(N): N-terminal portion of catalytically inactive Streptococcus pyogenes dCas9 carrying the D10A mutation (Zetsche et al., 2015)
   6433..8931    +  CDS            Cas9(C): C-terminal portion of Streptococcus pyogenes Cas9 (Zetsche et al., 2015)
   8989..9891    +  CDS            Dnmt3a (fragment): DNM3A_MOUSE - Experimental evidence at protein level: Swiss-Prot protein existence level 1. Required for genome-wide de novo methylation and is essential for the establishment of DNA methylation patterns during development (PubMed:9662389, PubMed:11399089, PubMed:10555141, PubMed:11919202, PubMed:16567415, PubMed:17713477). DNA methylation is coordinated with methylation of histones (PubMed:9662389, PubMed:11399089, PubMed:10555141, PubMed:11919202, PubMed:16567415, PubMed:17713477). It modifies DNA in a non-processive manner and also methylates non-CpG sites (PubMed:9662389, PubMed:11399089,
   9976..10617   +  CDS            Dnmt3l (fragment): DNM3L_MOUSE - Experimental evidence at protein level: Swiss-Prot protein existence level 1. Catalytically inactive regulatory factor of DNA methyltransferases that can either promote or inhibit DNA methylation depending on the context (PubMed:11719692, PubMed:15318244, PubMed:15671018, PubMed:24074865). Essential for the function of DNMT3A and DNMT3B: activates DNMT3A and DNMT3B by binding to their catalytic domain (PubMed:15671018). Acts by accelerating the binding of DNA and S-adenosyl-L-methionine (AdoMet) to the methyltransferases and dissociates from the complex after DNA binding to the m
  10686..10719   +  protein_bind   loxP: Cre-mediated recombination occurs in the 8-bp core sequence (GCATACAT). Cre recombinase
  10720..11230   +  promoter       hPGK promoter: human phosphoglycerate kinase 1 promoter
  11240..11947   +  CDS            mCherry: mCherry is a basic (constitutively fluorescent) red fluorescent protein published in 2004, derived from Discosoma sp.. It is reported to be a very rapidly-maturing monomer with low acid sensitivity.
  11967..12555   +  misc_feature   WPRE: woodchuck hepatitis virus posttranscriptional regulatory element
  12606..12625   +  misc_feature   cPPT/CTS (fragment): central polypurine tract and central termination sequence of HIV-1
  12627..12860   +  LTR            3' LTR (ΔU3): self-inactivating 3' long terminal repeat (LTR) from HIV-1
  12892..13116   +  polyA_signal   bGH poly(A) signal: bovine growth hormone polyadenylation signal
  13120..13141   +  promoter       SV40 promoter (fragment): SV40 enhancer and early promoter
  13162..13590   +  rep_origin     f1 ori (sequence partly withheld): f1 bacteriophage origin of replication; arrow indicates direction of (+) strand synthesis
  13604..13933   +  promoter       SV40 promoter: SV40 enhancer and early promoter
  13981..14028   +  promoter       EM7 promoter: synthetic bacterial promoter&nbsp
  14047..14421   +  CDS            BleoR: antibiotic-binding protein; Sh ble from Streptoalloteichus hindustanus; confers resistance to bleomycin, phleomycin, and Zeocin™
  14431..14556   +  CDS            ble (fragment): BLE_KLEPN - Experimental evidence at protein level: Swiss-Prot protein existence level 1. Binding protein with a strong affinity to the bleomycin family of antibiotics. Binds to CL990; an antimitotic-antibiotic compound. From Klebsiella pneumoniae.
  14551..14672   +  polyA_signal   SV40 poly(A) signal: SV40 polyadenylation signal
  14743..14765   -  protein_bind   lac operator (fragment): The lac repressor binds to the lac operator to inhibit transcription in E. coli. This inhibition can be relieved by adding lactose or isopropyl-β-D-thiogalactopyranoside (IPTG). lac repressor encoded by lacI
  14769..14799   -  promoter       lac promoter: promoter for the E. coli lac operon
  14814..14835   -  protein_bind   CAP binding site: CAP binding activates transcription in the presence of cAMP. E. coli catabolite activator protein
  14848..14940   -  CDS            lacI (fragment): lac repressor; lacI; The lac repressor binds to the lac operator to inhibit transcription in E. coli. This inhibition can be relieved by adding lactose or isopropyl-β-D-thiogalactopyranoside (IPTG).
  14942..15075   -  rep_origin     RSF ori (fragment): Plasmids containing the RSF 1030 origin of replication can be propagated in E. coli cells that contain additional plasmids with compatible origins.
