[The description below was written by a language model from this plasmid's Addgene catalogue record and pLannotate feature annotations shown in this document.]
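Description:
TRE3GV-SpdCas9-Dnmt3A/3L-V1 is a roughly 15 kb lentiviral mammalian expression plasmid built on the LentiCRISPR v2 backbone for doxycycline-type inducible, targeted DNA methylation. It is propagated in E. coli as a high-copy plasmid through a ColE1/pUC-type origin with ampicillin selection (AmpR). The backbone also carries an f1 ori and an SV40/EM7-driven BleoR cassette, which lies outside the viral transfer region. The lentiviral portion has a CMV enhancer/promoter driving a truncated HIV-1 5' LTR, followed by the Ψ packaging signal, RRE and cPPT/CTS. It ends in a WPRE and a self-inactivating ΔU3 3' LTR with a downstream bGH polyadenylation signal. This layout is typical of a vector that is packaged with helper functions supplied in trans.

The main payload is a 5.8 kb fusion under the TRE3GV promoter, a third-generation Tet-responsive promoter optimized for retroviral and lentiviral vectors. This promoter requires a Tet-On 3G transactivator, and no transactivator is annotated in this plasmid, so it would presumably be supplied separately. The open reading frame encodes human codon-optimized, catalytically dead S. pyogenes Cas9 (D10A, H840A) joined at its C-terminus to an engineered murine Dnmt3A–Dnmt3L fusion. The feature table annotates only fragments of each of these two mouse proteins. The catalogue entry also lists a C-terminal FLAG tag, which the feature table does not annotate. Dnmt3A carries the R887E substitution that defines variant V1. Downstream, after a single loxP site, a human PGK promoter constitutively drives mCherry, marking transfected or transduced cells independently of induction. No guide RNA cassette is annotated, so guides must come from another construct. The associated work used such variants to compare the methyltransferase and gene-silencing activities of rationally designed dCas9 methyltransferases in human cell lines and primary human T cells.
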