Addgene plasmid #222503: TRE3GV-SpdCas9-Dnmt3A/3L-V1
Purpose: Expresses TRE3GV promoter driven human codon optimized SpdCas9 directly fused to Dnmt3A/3L variant V1 (R887E) and hPGK promoter driven mCherry
Depositing lab: Isaac Hilton. Depositing organization: Rice University. Publication: Characterization of Rationally Designed CRISPR/Cas9-Based DNA Methyltransferases with Distinct Methyltransferase and Gene Silencing Activities in Human Cell Lines and Primary Human T Cells. Guerra-Resendez RS, Lydon SL, Ma AJ, Bedford GC, Reed DR, Kim S, Teran ER, Nishiguchi T, Escobar M, DiNardo AR, Hilton IB. ACS Synth Biol. 2025 Feb 3. doi: 10.1021/acssynbio.4c00569. PubMed 39898483.
Backbone
  Vector backbone: LentiCRISPR v2
  Vector type: Mammalian Expression, Lentiviral
Growth in bacteria
  Bacterial resistance: Ampicillin, 100 μg/mL
  Growth temperature: 37°C
  Growth strain: NEB Stable
  Copy number: High Copy
Gene/Insert 1
  Gene/Insert name: S. pyogenes dCas9 with C-terminal fusion of murine Dnmt3A-Dnmt3L variant V1 (R887E) engineered fusion
  Species: M. musculus (mouse), Synthetic; Streptococcus pyogenes
  Insert size (bp): 5829
  Mutation: D10A and H840A in S.pyogenes Cas9; R887E in Dnmt3A
  Promoter: TRE3GV
  Tag / fusion protein: FLAG Tag (C terminal on insert)
  Cloning method: Gibson Cloning
  Sequencing primers: 5′ accagtttactccctatcagtgata
Gene/Insert 2
  Gene/Insert name: mCherry
  Species: Synthetic
  Insert size (bp): 708
  Promoter: hPGK
  Cloning method: Gibson Cloning
  Sequencing primers: 5′ caatagcggctgctcagcaggg
Terms and licenses: Academic/Nonprofit Terms; Industry Terms: Not Available to Industry
How to cite: TRE3GV-SpdCas9-Dnmt3A/3L-V1 was a gift from Isaac Hilton (Addgene plasmid # 222503 ; http://n2t.net/addgene:222503 ; RRID:Addgene_222503)
